>Addgene plasmid #8438 | pAd-Track Flag-SIRT1 | depositor partial sequence | sequence record 6696 | Author sequence
ATGGACTACAAAGACGATGACGATAAAGCAAGAAGAGCATCTGTGCATATGGCTAGCATGACTGGTGGAC
AGCAAATGGGTCGCGGATCCGAATTCGAGCTCCGTCGACAGAGAGGCAGTTGGAAGATGGCGGACGAGGT
GGCGCTCGCCCTTCAGGCCGCCGGCTCCCCTTCCGCGGCGGCCGCCATGGAGGCCGCGTCGCAGCCGGCG
GACGAGCCGCTCCGCAAGAGGCCCCGCCGAGACGGGCCTGGCCTCGGGCGCAGCCCGGGCGAGCCGAGCG
CAGCAGTGGCGCCGGCGGCCGCGGGGTGTGAGGCGGCGAGCGCCGCGGCCCCGGCGGCGCTGTGGCGGGA
GGCGGCAGGGGCGGCGGCGAGCGCGGAGCGGGAGGCCCCGGCGACGGCCGTGGCCGGGGACGGAGACAAT
GGGTCCGGCCTGCGGCGGGAGCCGAGGGCGGCCGACGACTTCGACGACGACGAGGGCGAGGAGGAGGACG
AGGCGGCGGCGGCAGCGGCGGCGGCAGCGATCGGCTACCGAGACAACCTCCTGTTGACCGATGGACTCCT
CACTAATGGCTTTCATTCCTGTGAAAGTGATGACGATGACAGAACGTCACACGCCAGCTCTAGTGACTGG
ACTCCGCGGCCGCGGATAGGTCCATATACTTTTGTTCAGCAACATCTCATGATTGGCACCGATCCTCGAA
CAATTCTTAAAGATTTATTACCAGAAACAATTCCTCCACCTGAGCTGGATGATATGACGCTGTGGCAGAT
TGTTATTAATATCCTTTCAGAACCACCAAAGCGGAAAAAAAGAAAAGATATCAATACAATTGAAGATGCT
GTGAAGTTACTGCAGGAGTGTAAAAAGATAATAGTTCTGACTGGAGCTGGGGTTTCTGTCTCCTGTGGGA
TTCCTGACTTCAGATCAAGAGACGGTATCTATGCTCGCCTTGCGGTGGACTTCCCAGACCTCCCAGACCC
TCAAGCCATGTTTGATATTGAGTATTTTAGAAAAGACCCAAGACCATTCTTCAAGTTTGCAAAGGAAATA
TATCCCGGACAGTTCCAGCCGTCTCTGTGTCACAAATTCATAGCTTTGTCAGATAAGGAAGGAAAACTAC
TTCGAAATTATACTCAAAATATAGATACCTTGGAGCAGGTTGCAGGAATCCAAAGGATCCTTCAGTGTCA
TGGTTCCTTTGCAACAGCATCTTGCCTGATTTGTAAGTACAAAGTTGATTGTGAAGCTGTTCGTGGAGAC
ATTTTTAATCAGGTAGTTCCTCGGTGCCCTAGGTGCCCAGCTGATGAGCCACTTGCCATCATGAAGCCAG
AGATTGTCTTCTTTGGTGAAAACTTACCAGAACAGTTTCATAGAGCCATGAAGTATGACAAAGATGAAGT
TGACCTCCTCATTGTTATTGGATCTTCTCTGAAAGTGAGACCAGTAGCACTAATTCCAAGTTCTATACCC
CATGAAGTGCCTCAAATATTAATAAATAGGGAACCTTTGCCTCATCTACATTTTGATGTAGAGCTCCTTG
GAGACTGCGATGTTATAATTAATGAGTTGTGTCATAGGCTAGGTGGTGAATATGCCAAACTTTGTTGTAA
CCCTGTAAAGCTTTCAGAAATTACTGAAAAACCTCCACGCCCACAAAAGGAATTGGTTCATTTATCAGAG
TTGCCACCAACACCTCTTCATATTTCGGAAGACTCAAGTTCACCTGAAAGAACTGTACCACAAGACTCTT
CTGTGATTGCTACACTTGTAGACCAAGCAACAAACAACAATGTTAATGATTTAGAAGTATCTGAATCAAG
TTGTGTGGAAGAAAAACCACAAGAAGTACAGACTAGTAGGAATGTTGAGAACATTAATGTGGAAAATCCA
GATTTTAAGGCTGTTGGTTCCAGTACTGCAGACAAAAATGAAAGAACTTCAGTTGCAGAAACAGTGAGAA
AATGCTGGCCTAATAGACTTGCAAAGGAGCAGATTAGTAAGCGGCTTGAGGGTAATCAATACCTGTTTGT
ACCACCAAATCGTTACATATTCCACGGTGCTGAGGTATACTCAGACTCTGAAGATGACGTCTTGTCCTCT
AGTTCCTGTGGCAGTAACAGTGACAGTGGCACATGCCAGAGTCCAAGTTTAGAAGAACCCTTGGAAGATG
AAAGTGAAATTGAAGAATTCTACAATGGCTTGGAAGATGATACGGAGAGGCCCGAATGTGCTGGAGGATC
TGGATTTGGAGCTGATGGAGGGGATCAAGAGGTTGTTAATGAAGCTATAGCTACAAGACAGGAATTGACA
GATGTAAACTATCCATCAGACAAATCATAA
