>Addgene plasmid #8438 | pAd-Track Flag-SIRT1 | addgene partial sequence | sequence record 17055 | SIRT1-R 5'-agtccatcggtcaacaggag-3'
GCCTCGTCCTCCTCCTCGCCCTCGTCGTCGTCGAAGTCGTCGGCCGCCCTCGGCTCCCGCCGCAGGCCGG
ACCCATTGTCTCCGTCCCCGGCCACGGCCGTCGCCGGGGCCTCCCGCTCCGCGCTCGCCGCCGCCCCTGC
CGCCTCCCGCCACAGCGCCGCCGGGGCCGCGGCGCTCGCCGCCTCACACCCCGCGGCCGCCGGCGCCACT
GCTGCGCTCGGCTCGCCCGGGCTGCGCCCGAGGCCAGGCCCGTCTCGGCGGGGCCTCTTGCGGAGCGGCT
CGTCCGCCGGCTGCGACGCGGCCTCCATGGCGGCCGCCGCGGAAGGGGAGCCGGCGGCCTGAAGGGCGAG
CGCCACCTCGTCCGCCATCTTCCAACTGCCTCTCTGTCGACGGAGCTCGAATTCGGATCCGCGACCCATT
TGCTGTCCACCAGTCATGCTAGCCATATGCACAGATGCTCTTCTTGCTTTATCGTCATCGTCTTTGTAGT
CCATGGTATATCTCCTTCTTAAAGTTAAACAAAATTATTTCTAGAGGGGAATTGTTATCCGCTCACAATT
CCCCTATAGTGAGTCGTATTAATTTCGCGGGATCGAGATCCGAGCTCGGTACCAGATCTCTAGCGGATCT
GACGGTTCACTAAACCAGCTCTGCTTATATAGACCTCCCACCGTACACGCCTACCGCCCATTTGCGTCAA
TGGGGCGGAGTTGTTACGACATTTTGGAAAGTCCCGTTGATTTTGGTG
