[The description below was written by a language model from this plasmid's Addgene catalogue record.]
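Description:
pAd-Track Flag-SIRT1 is an adenoviral shuttle and mammalian expression plasmid built on the pAd-Track-CMV backbone (about 9.2 kb without insert). It carries a roughly 2.3 kb insert encoding mouse SIRT1 (Sirt1, also known as Sir2alpha), the NAD-dependent protein deacetylase, with a Flag epitope fused to its N terminus. The insert was placed between KpnI and XhoI sites, both of which remain intact. The plasmid is maintained at high copy in standard E. coli cloning strains under kanamycin selection.

No feature table accompanies the record, so individual elements are not itemised. As the backbone name indicates, pAd-Track-CMV is the AdEasy-system shuttle vector in which the gene of interest is driven by a CMV promoter, and which generally also carries a separate GFP expression cassette that lets transfected or infected cells be tracked by fluorescence. Shuttle vectors of this type contain adenoviral homology arms that allow recombination in bacteria with an adenoviral backbone plasmid. This produces a recombinant, replication-defective adenoviral genome that can then be packaged in a complementing cell line.

The construct can therefore be used in two ways: for direct transient expression of Flag-tagged SIRT1 in mammalian cells, or as the starting point for making an adenovirus that delivers SIRT1 to cultured cells or tissues. The Flag tag allows detection and immunoprecipitation of the expressed protein. The associated publication concerns nutrient control of glucose homeostasis through a complex of PGC-1alpha and SIRT1, consistent with use in overexpression and protein-interaction studies in that metabolic context.
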