Addgene plasmid #8438: pAd-Track Flag-SIRT1
Depositing lab: Pere Puigserver. Depositing organization: Johns Hopkins University and School of Medicine. Publication: Nutrient control of glucose homeostasis through a complex of PGC-1alpha and SIRT1. Rodgers JT, Lerin C, Haas W, Gygi SP, Spiegelman BM, Puigserver P. Nature 2005 Mar 3;434(7029):113-8. 10.1038/nature03354 PubMed 15744310.
Backbone
  Vector backbone: pAd-Track-CMV
  Backbone size w/o insert (bp): 9220
  Vector type: Mammalian Expression, Adenoviral
Growth in bacteria
  Bacterial resistance: Kanamycin, 50 μg/mL
  Growth temperature: 37°C
  Growth strain: DH5alpha
  Copy number: High Copy
Gene/Insert
  Gene/Insert name: SIRT1
  Species: M. musculus (mouse)
  Insert size (bp): 2300
  Entrez Gene: Sirt1 (a.k.a. SIR2L1, Sir2, Sir2a, Sir2alpha)
  Tag / fusion protein: Flag (N terminal on insert)
  Cloning method: Restriction Enzyme; 5′ cloning site Kpn I (not destroyed); 3′ cloning site Xho I (not destroyed)
  Sequencing primers: 5′ No
Terms and licenses: Academic/Nonprofit Terms; Industry Terms: Not Available to Industry
How to cite: pAd-Track Flag-SIRT1 was a gift from Pere Puigserver (Addgene plasmid # 8438 ; http://n2t.net/addgene:8438 ; RRID:Addgene_8438)
