LOCUS       Exported 11729 bp ds-DNA circular SYN 12-MAY-2021
DEFINITION  synthetic circular DNA
ACCESSION   .
VERSION     .
KEYWORDS    pAd-Track Flag-SIRT1
SOURCE      synthetic DNA construct
  ORGANISM  synthetic DNA construct
REFERENCE   1 (bases 1 to 11729)
  AUTHORS   Rodgers JT, Lerin C, Haas W, Gygi SP, Spiegelman BM, Puigserver P
  TITLE     Nutrient control of glucose homeostasis through a complex of
            PGC-1alpha and SIRT1.
  JOURNAL   Nature 2005 Mar 3;434(7029):113-8.
  PUBMED    15744310
REFERENCE   2 (bases 1 to 11729)
  AUTHORS   .
  TITLE     Direct Submission
  JOURNAL   Exported May 12, 2021 from SnapGene Server 1.1.58
            http://www.snapgene.com
FEATURES             Location/Qualifiers
     source          1..11729
                     /organism="synthetic DNA construct"
                     /mol_type="other DNA"
     repeat_region   79..181
                     /label=ITR
                     /note="inverted terminal repeat of human adenovirus
                     serotype 5"
     enhancer        3440..3743
                     /label=CMV enhancer
                     /note="human cytomegalovirus immediate early enhancer"
     promoter        3744..3947
                     /label=CMV promoter
                     /note="human cytomegalovirus (CMV) immediate early
                     promoter"
     primer_bind     4013..4032
                     /label=T7
                     /note="T7 promoter, forward primer"
     promoter        4013..4031
                     /label=T7 promoter
                     /note="promoter for bacteriophage T7 RNA polymerase"
     protein_bind    4032..4056
                     /label=lac operator
                     /bound_moiety="lac repressor encoded by lacI"
                     /note="The lac repressor binds to the lac operator to
                     inhibit transcription in E. coli. This inhibition can be
                     relieved by adding lactose or
                     isopropyl-beta-D-thiogalactopyranoside (IPTG)."
     RBS             4071..4093
                     /note="efficient ribosome binding site from bacteriophage
                     T7 gene 10 (Olins and Rangwala, 1989)"
     CDS             4103..4126
                     /codon_start=1
                     /product="FLAG(R) epitope tag, followed by an enterokinase
                     cleavage site"
                     /label=FLAG
                     /translation="DYKDDDDK"
     CDS             4148..4180
                     /codon_start=1
                     /product="leader peptide from bacteriophage T7 gene 10"
                     /label=T7 tag (gene 10 leader)
                     /note="promotes efficient translation in E. coli"
                     /translation="MASMTGGQQMG"
     CDS             4226..6439
                     /codon_start=1
                     /product="mouse NAD+-dependent protein deacetylase
                     sirtuin-1"
                     /label=SIRT1
                     /note="homolog of budding yeast Sir2"
                     /translation="MADEVALALQAAGSPSAAAAMEAASQPADEPLRKRPRRDGPGLGR
                     SPGEPSAAVAPAAAGCEAASAAAPAALWREAAGAAASAEREAPATAVAGDGDNGSGLRR
                     EPRAADDFDDDEGEEEDEAAAAAAAAAIGYRDNLLLTDGLLTNGFHSCESDDDDRTSHA
                     SSSDWTPRPRIGPYTFVQQHLMIGTDPRTILKDLLPETIPPPELDDMTLWQIVINILSE
                     PPKRKKRKDINTIEDAVKLLQECKKIIVLTGAGVSVSCGIPDFRSRDGIYARLAVDFPD
                     LPDPQAMFDIEYFRKDPRPFFKFAKEIYPGQFQPSLCHKFIALSDKEGKLLRNYTQNID
                     TLEQVAGIQRILQCHGSFATASCLICKYKVDCEAVRGDIFNQVVPRCPRCPADEPLAIM
                     KPEIVFFGENLPEQFHRAMKYDKDEVDLLIVIGSSLKVRPVALIPSSIPHEVPQILINR
                     EPLPHLHFDVELLGDCDVIINELCHRLGGEYAKLCCNPVKLSEITEKPPRPQKELVHLS
                     ELPPTPLHISEDSSSPERTVPQDSSVIATLVDQATNNNVNDLEVSESSCVEEKPQEVQT
                     SRNVENINVENPDFKAVGSSTADKNERTSVAETVRKCWPNRLAKEQISKRLEGNQYLFV
                     PPNRYIFHGAEVYSDSEDDVLSSSSCGSNSDSGTCQSPSLEEPLEDESEIEEFYNGLED
                     DTERPECAGGSGFGADGGDQEVVNEAIATRQELTDVNYPSDKS"
     regulatory      4280..4289
                     /regulatory_class="other"
                     /note="vertebrate consensus sequence for strong initiation
                     of translation (Kozak, 1987)"
     polyA_signal    6650..6771
                     /label=SV40 poly(A) signal
                     /note="SV40 polyadenylation signal"
     enhancer        6857..7160
                     /label=CMV enhancer
                     /note="human cytomegalovirus immediate early enhancer"
     promoter        7161..7364
                     /label=CMV promoter
                     /note="human cytomegalovirus (CMV) immediate early
                     promoter"
     regulatory      7403..7412
                     /regulatory_class="other"
                     /note="vertebrate consensus sequence for strong initiation
                     of translation (Kozak, 1987)"
     CDS             7409..8125
                     /codon_start=1
                     /product="enhanced GFP"
                     /label=EGFP
                     /translation="MVSKGEELFTGVVPILVELDGDVNGHKFSVSGEGEGDATYGKLTL
                     KFICTTGKLPVPWPTLVTTLTYGVQCFSRYPDHMKQHDFFKSAMPEGYVQERTIFFKDD
                     GNYKTRAEVKFEGDTLVNRIELKGIDFKEDGNILGHKLEYNYNSHNVYIMADKQKNGIK
                     VNFKIRHNIEDGSVQLADHYQQNTPIGDGPVLLPDNHYLSTQSALSKDPNEKRDHMVLL
                     EFVTAAGITLGMDELYK"
     CDS             7409..8125
                     /codon_start=1
                     /product="the original enhanced GFP (Yang et al., 1996)"
                     /label=EGFP
                     /note="mammalian codon-optimized"
                     /translation="MVSKGEELFTGVVPILVELDGDVNGHKFSVSGEGEGDATYGKLTL
                     KFICTTGKLPVPWPTLVTTLTYGVQCFSRYPDHMKQHDFFKSAMPEGYVQERTIFFKDD
                     GNYKTRAEVKFEGDTLVNRIELKGIDFKEDGNILGHKLEYNYNSHNVYIMADKQKNGIK
                     VNFKIRHNIEDGSVQLADHYQQNTPIGDGPVLLPDNHYLSTQSALSKDPNEKRDHMVLL
                     EFVTAAGITLGMDELYK"
     primer_bind     complement(7454..7475)
                     /label=EGFP-N
                     /note="EGFP, reverse primer"
     primer_bind     complement(7715..7734)
                     /label=EXFP-R
                     /note="For distinguishing EGFP variants, reverse primer"
     primer_bind     8062..8083
                     /label=EGFP-C
                     /note="EGFP, forward primer"
     polyA_signal    8264..8385
                     /label=SV40 poly(A) signal
                     /note="SV40 polyadenylation signal"
     misc_signal     8528..8678
                     /label=Ad5 Psi
                     /note="packaging signal for adenovirus serotype 5"
     repeat_region   8766..8868
                     /label=ITR
                     /note="inverted terminal repeat of human adenovirus
                     serotype 5"
     rep_origin      8906..9286
                     /direction=RIGHT
                     /label=M13 ori
                     /note="M13 bacteriophage origin of replication; arrow
                     indicates direction of (+) strand synthesis"
     primer_bind     complement(8993..9012)
                     /label=F1ori-R
                     /note="F1 origin, reverse primer"
     primer_bind     9203..9224
                     /label=F1ori-F
                     /note="F1 origin, forward primer"
     CDS             complement(9334..10128)
                     /codon_start=1
                     /gene="aph(3')-II (or nptII)"
                     /product="aminoglycoside phosphotransferase from Tn5"
                     /label=NeoR/KanR
                     /note="confers resistance to neomycin, kanamycin, and G418
                     (Geneticin(R))"
                     /translation="MIEQDGLHAGSPAAWVERLFGYDWAQQTIGCSDAAVFRLSAQGRP
                     VLFVKTDLSGALNELQDEAARLSWLATTGVPCAAVLDVVTEAGRDWLLLGEVPGQDLLS
                     SHLAPAEKVSIMADAMRRLHTLDPATCPFDHQAKHRIERARTRMEAGLVDQDDLDEEHQ
                     GLAPAELFARLKASMPDGEDLVVTHGDACLPNIMVENGRFSGFIDCGRLGVADRYQDIA
                     LATRDIAEELGGEWADRFLVLYGIAAPDSQRIAFYRLLDEFF"
     primer_bind     complement(9445..9464)
                     /label=Neo-F
                     /note="Neomycin resistance gene, forward primer"
     primer_bind     10055..10074
                     /label=Neo-R
                     /note="Neomycin resistance gene, reverse primer"
     rep_origin      10960..11548
                     /direction=RIGHT
                     /label=ori
                     /note="high-copy-number ColE1/pMB1/pBR322/pUC origin of
                     replication"
     primer_bind     11449..11468
                     /label=pBR322ori-F
                     /note="pBR322 origin, forward primer"
     primer_bind     11702..11719
                     /label=L4440
                     /note="L4440 vector, forward primer"
ORIGIN
        1 agcgcctgat gcggtatttt ctccttacgc atctgtgcgg tatttcacac cgcatatgga
       61 tccatgcatg ttaattaaca tcatcaataa tataccttat tttggattga agccaatatg
      121 ataatgaggg ggtggagttt gtgacgtggc gcggggcgtg ggaacggggc gggtgacgta
      181 ggttttaggg cggagtaact tgtatgtgtt gggaattgta gttttcttaa aatgggaagt
      241 gacgtaacgt gggaaaacgg aagtgacgat ttgaggaagt tgtgggtttt ttggctttcg
      301 tttctgggcg taggttcgcg tgcggttttc tgggtgtttt ttgtggactt taaccgttac
      361 gtcatttttt agtcctatat atactcgctc tgcacttggc ccttttttac actgtgactg
      421 attgagctgg tgccgtgtcg agtggtgttt ttttaatagg ttttcttttt tactggtaag
      481 gctgactgtt atggctgccg ctgtggaagc gctgtatgtt gttctggagc gggagggtgc
      541 tattttgcct aggcaggagg gtttttcagg tgtttatgtg tttttctctc ctattaattt
      601 tgttatacct cctatggggg ctgtaatgtt gtctctacgc ctgcgggtat gtattccccc
      661 gggctatttc ggtcgctttt tagcactgac cgatgtgaat caacctgatg tgtttaccga
      721 gtcttacatt atgactccgg acatgaccga ggagctgtcg gtggtgcttt ttaatcacgg
      781 tgaccagttt ttttacggtc acgccggcat ggccgtagtc cgtcttatgc ttataagggt
      841 tgtttttcct gttgtaagac aggcttctaa tgtttaaatg tttttttgtt attttatttt
      901 gtgtttatgc agaaacccgc agacatgttt gagagaaaaa tggtgtcttt ttctgtggtg
      961 gttccggagc ttacctgcct ttatctgcat gagcatgact acgatgtgct ttcttttttg
     1021 cgcgaggctt tgcctgattt tttgagcagc accttgcatt ttatatcgcc gcccatgcaa
     1081 caagctattg aattcgttta aactccctct caagtctgta tacggggaca cggacagcct
     1141 tttcgtcacc gagcgtggac accggctcat ggaaaccaga ggtaagaaac gcatcaaaaa
     1201 gcatggggga aacctggttt ttgaccccga acggccagag ctcacctggc tcgtggaatg
     1261 cgagaccgtc tgcggggcct gcggcgcgga tgcctactcc ccggaatcgg tatttctcgc
     1321 gcccaagctc tacgccctca aaagtctgca ctgcccctcg tgcggcgcct cctccaaggg
     1381 caagctgcgc gccaagggcc acgccgcgga ggggctggac tatgacacca tggtcaaatg
     1441 ctacctggcc gacgcgcagg gcgaagaccg gcagcgcttc agcaccagca ggaccagcct
     1501 caagcgcacc ctggccagcg cgcagcccgg agcgcacccc ttcaccgtga cccagactac
     1561 gctgacgagg accctgcgcc cgtggaaaga catgaccctg gcccgtctgg acgagcaccg
     1621 actactgccg tacagcgaaa gccgccccaa cccgcgaaac gaggagatat gctggatcga
     1681 gatgccgtag agcaggtgac cgagctgtgg gaccgcctgg aactgcttgg tcaaacgctc
     1741 aaaagcatgc ctacggcgga cggtctcaaa ccgttgaaaa actttgcttc cttgcaagaa
     1801 ctgctatcgc tgggcggcga gcgccttctg gcggatttgg tcagggaaaa catgcgagtc
     1861 agggacatgc ttaacgaagt ggcccccctg ctcagggatg acggcagctg cagctctctt
     1921 aactaccagt tgcagccggt aataggtgtg atttacgggc ccaccggctg cggtaagtcg
     1981 cagctgctca ggaacctgct ttcttcccag ctgatctccc ctaccccgga aaccgttttc
     2041 ttcatcgccc cgcaggtaga catgatcccc ccatctgaac tcaaagcgtg ggaaatgcaa
     2101 atctgtgagg gtaactacgc ccctgggccg gatggaacca ttataccgca gtctggcacc
     2161 ctccgcccgc gctttgtaaa aatggcctat gacgatctca tcctggaaca caactatgac
     2221 gttagtgatc ccagaaatat cttcgcccag gccgccgccc gtgggcccat tgccatcatt
     2281 atggacgaat gcatggaaaa tcttggaggt cacaagggcg tctccaagtt cttccacgca
     2341 tttccttcta agctacatga caaatttccc aagtgcaccg gatacactgt gctggtggtt
     2401 ctgcacaaca tgaatccccg gagggatatg gctgggaaca tagccaacct aaaaatacag
     2461 tccaagatgc atctcatatc cccacgtatg cacccatccc agcttaaccg ctttgtaaac
     2521 acttacacca agggcctgcc cctggcaatc agcttgctac tgaaagacat ttttaggcac
     2581 cacgcccagc gctcctgcta cgactggatc atctacaaca ccaccccgca gcatgaagct
     2641 ctgcagtggt gctacctcca ccccagagac gggcttatgc ccatgtatct gaacatccag
     2701 agtcaccttt accacgtcct ggaaaaaata cacaggaccc tcaacgaccg agaccgctgg
     2761 tcccgggcct accgcgcgcg caaaacccct aaataaagac agcaagacac ttgcttgatc
     2821 caaatccaaa cagagtctgg ttttttattt atgttttaaa ccgcattggg aggggaggaa
     2881 gccttcaggg cagaaacctg ctggcgcaga tccaacagct gctgagaaac gacattaagt
     2941 tcccgggtca aagaatccaa ttgtgccaaa agagccgtca acttgtcatc gcgggcggat
     3001 gaacgggaag ctgcactgct tgcaagcggg ctcaggaaag caaagtcagt cacaatcccg
     3061 cgggcggtgg ctgcagcggc tgaagcggcg gcggaggctg cagtctccaa cggcgttcca
     3121 gacacggtct cgtaggtcaa ggtagtagag tttgcgggca ggacggggcg accatcaatg
     3181 ctggagccca tcacattctg acgcaccccg gcccatgggg gcatgcgcgt tgtcaaatat
     3241 gagctcacaa tgcttccatc aaacgagttg gtgctcatgg cggcggcggc tgctgcaaaa
     3301 cagatacaaa actacataag acccccacct tatatattct ttcccaccct taaccacgcc
     3361 cagatcctct agcagtgata aacgtctaat agtaatcaat tacggggtca ttagttcata
     3421 gcccatatat ggagttccgc gttacataac ttacggtaaa tggcccgcct ggctgaccgc
     3481 ccaacgaccc ccgcccattg acgtcaataa tgacgtatgt tcccatagta acgccaatag
     3541 ggactttcca ttgacgtcaa tgggtggagt atttacggta aactgcccac ttggcagtac
     3601 atcaagtgta tcatatgcca agtacgcccc ctattgacgt caatgacggt aaatggcccg
     3661 cctggcatta tgcccagtac atgaccttat gggactttcc tacttggcag tacatctacg
     3721 tattagtcat cgctattacc atggtgatgc ggttttggca gtacatcaat gggcgtggat
     3781 agcggtttga ctcacgggga tttccaagtc tccaccccat tgacgtcaat gggagtttgt
     3841 tttggcacca aaatcaacgg gactttccaa aatgtcgtaa caactccgcc ccattgacgc
     3901 aaatgggcgg taggcgtgta cggtgggagg tctatataag cagagctggt ttagtgaacc
     3961 gtcagatccg ctagagatct ggtaccgagc tcggatctcg atcccgcgaa attaatacga
     4021 ctcactatag gggaattgtg agcggataac aattcccctc tagaaataat tttgtttaac
     4081 tttaagaagg agatatacca tggactacaa agacgatgac gataaagcaa gaagagcatc
     4141 tgtgcatatg gctagcatga ctggtggaca gcaaatgggt cgcggatccg aattcgagct
     4201 ccgtcgacag agaggcagtt ggaagatggc ggacgaggtg gcgctcgccc ttcaggccgc
     4261 cggctcccct tccgcggcgg ccgccatgga ggccgcgtcg cagccggcgg acgagccgct
     4321 ccgcaagagg ccccgccgag acgggcctgg cctcgggcgc agcccgggcg agccgagcgc
     4381 agcagtggcg ccggcggccg cggggtgtga ggcggcgagc gccgcggccc cggcggcgct
     4441 gtggcgggag gcggcagggg cggcggcgag cgcggagcgg gaggccccgg cgacggccgt
     4501 ggccggggac ggagacaatg ggtccggcct gcggcgggag ccgagggcgg ccgacgactt
     4561 cgacgacgac gagggcgagg aggaggacga ggcggcggcg gcagcggcgg cggcagcgat
     4621 cggctaccga gacaacctcc tgttgaccga tggactcctc actaatggct ttcattcctg
     4681 tgaaagtgat gacgatgaca gaacgtcaca cgccagctct agtgactgga ctccgcggcc
     4741 gcggataggt ccatatactt ttgttcagca acatctcatg attggcaccg atcctcgaac
     4801 aattcttaaa gatttattac cagaaacaat tcctccacct gagctggatg atatgacgct
     4861 gtggcagatt gttattaata tcctttcaga accaccaaag cggaaaaaaa gaaaagatat
     4921 caatacaatt gaagatgctg tgaagttact gcaggagtgt aaaaagataa tagttctgac
     4981 tggagctggg gtttctgtct cctgtgggat tcctgacttc agatcaagag acggtatcta
     5041 tgctcgcctt gcggtggact tcccagacct cccagaccct caagccatgt ttgatattga
     5101 gtattttaga aaagacccaa gaccattctt caagtttgca aaggaaatat atcccggaca
     5161 gttccagccg tctctgtgtc acaaattcat agctttgtca gataaggaag gaaaactact
     5221 tcgaaattat actcaaaata tagatacctt ggagcaggtt gcaggaatcc aaaggatcct
     5281 tcagtgtcat ggttcctttg caacagcatc ttgcctgatt tgtaagtaca aagttgattg
     5341 tgaagctgtt cgtggagaca tttttaatca ggtagttcct cggtgcccta ggtgcccagc
     5401 tgatgagcca cttgccatca tgaagccaga gattgtcttc tttggtgaaa acttaccaga
     5461 acagtttcat agagccatga agtatgacaa agatgaagtt gacctcctca ttgttattgg
     5521 atcttctctg aaagtgagac cagtagcact aattccaagt tctatacccc atgaagtgcc
     5581 tcaaatatta ataaataggg aacctttgcc tcatctacat tttgatgtag agctccttgg
     5641 agactgcgat gttataatta atgagttgtg tcataggcta ggtggtgaat atgccaaact
     5701 ttgttgtaac cctgtaaagc tttcagaaat tactgaaaaa cctccacgcc cacaaaagga
     5761 attggttcat ttatcagagt tgccaccaac acctcttcat atttcggaag actcaagttc
     5821 acctgaaaga actgtaccac aagactcttc tgtgattgct acacttgtag accaagcaac
     5881 aaacaacaat gttaatgatt tagaagtatc tgaatcaagt tgtgtggaag aaaaaccaca
     5941 agaagtacag actagtagga atgttgagaa cattaatgtg gaaaatccag attttaaggc
     6001 tgttggttcc agtactgcag acaaaaatga aagaacttca gttgcagaaa cagtgagaaa
     6061 atgctggcct aatagacttg caaaggagca gattagtaag cggcttgagg gtaatcaata
     6121 cctgtttgta ccaccaaatc gttacatatt ccacggtgct gaggtatact cagactctga
     6181 agatgacgtc ttgtcctcta gttcctgtgg cagtaacagt gacagtggca catgccagag
     6241 tccaagttta gaagaaccct tggaagatga aagtgaaatt gaagaattct acaatggctt
     6301 ggaagatgat acggagaggc ccgaatgtgc tggaggatct ggatttggag ctgatggagg
     6361 ggatcaagag gttgttaatg aagctatagc tacaagacag gaattgacag atgtaaacta
     6421 tccatcagac aaatcataac actattgaag ctgtccggat tcaggaattg gtcgacaagc
     6481 ttgcggccgc actcgagcct aagcttctag ataagatatc cgatccaccg gatctagata
     6541 actgatcata atcagccata ccacatttgt agaggtttta cttgctttaa aaaacctccc
     6601 acacctcccc ctgaacctga aacataaaat gaatgcaatt gttgttgtta acttgtttat
     6661 tgcagcttat aatggttaca aataaagcaa tagcatcaca aatttcacaa ataaagcatt
     6721 tttttcactg cattctagtt gtggtttgtc caaactcatc aatgtatctt aacgcggagg
     6781 tttatcgacg atctgctagt gattaatagt aatcaattac ggggtcatta gttcatagcc
     6841 catatatgga gttccgcgtt acataactta cggtaaatgg cccgcctggc tgaccgccca
     6901 acgacccccg cccattgacg tcaataatga cgtatgttcc catagtaacg ccaataggga
     6961 ctttccattg acgtcaatgg gtggagtatt tacggtaaac tgcccacttg gcagtacatc
     7021 aagtgtatca tatgccaagt acgcccccta ttgacgtcaa tgacggtaaa tggcccgcct
     7081 ggcattatgc ccagtacatg accttatggg actttcctac ttggcagtac atctacgtat
     7141 tagtcatcgc tattaccatg gtgatgcggt tttggcagta catcaatggg cgtggatagc
     7201 ggtttgactc acggggattt ccaagtctcc accccattga cgtcaatggg agtttgtttt
     7261 ggcaccaaaa tcaacgggac tttccaaaat gtcgtaacaa ctccgcccca ttgacgcaaa
     7321 tgggcggtag gcgtgtacgg tgggaggtct atataagcag agctggttta gtgaaccgtc
     7381 agatccgcta gcgctaccgg tcgccaccat ggtgagcaag ggcgaggagc tgttcaccgg
     7441 ggtggtgccc atcctggtcg agctggacgg cgacgtaaac ggccacaagt tcagcgtgtc
     7501 cggcgagggc gagggcgatg ccacctacgg caagctgacc ctgaagttca tctgcaccac
     7561 cggcaagctg cccgtgccct ggcccaccct cgtgaccacc ctgacctacg gcgtgcagtg
     7621 cttcagccgc taccccgacc acatgaagca gcacgacttc ttcaagtccg ccatgcccga
     7681 aggctacgtc caggagcgca ccatcttctt caaggacgac ggcaactaca agacccgcgc
     7741 cgaggtgaag ttcgagggcg acaccctggt gaaccgcatc gagctgaagg gcatcgactt
     7801 caaggaggac ggcaacatcc tggggcacaa gctggagtac aactacaaca gccacaacgt
     7861 ctatatcatg gccgacaagc agaagaacgg catcaaggtg aacttcaaga tccgccacaa
     7921 catcgaggac ggcagcgtgc agctcgccga ccactaccag cagaacaccc ccatcggcga
     7981 cggccccgtg ctgctgcccg acaaccacta cctgagcacc cagtccgccc tgagcaaaga
     8041 ccccaacgag aagcgcgatc acatggtcct gctggagttc gtgaccgccg ccgggatcac
     8101 tctcggcatg gacgagctgt acaagtccgg actcagatcc accggatcta gataactgat
     8161 cataatcagc cataccacat ttgtagaggt tttacttgct ttaaaaaacc tcccacacct
     8221 ccccctgaac ctgaaacata aaatgaatgc aattgttgtt gttaacttgt ttattgcagc
     8281 ttataatggt tacaaataaa gcaatagcat cacaaatttc acaaataaag catttttttc
     8341 actgcattct agttgtggtt tgtccaaact catcaatgta tcttaacgcg atcaagctag
     8401 cttgctagac tcgactgact ataataataa aacgccaact ttgacccgga acgcggaaaa
     8461 cacctgagaa aaacacctgg gcgagtctcc acgtaaacgg tcaaagtccc cgcggcccta
     8521 gacaaatatt acgcgctatg agtaacacaa aattattcag atttcacttc ctcttattca
     8581 gttttcccgc gaaaatggcc aaatcttact cggttacgcc caaatttact acaacatccg
     8641 cctaaaaccg cgcgaaaatt gtcacttcct gtgtacaccg gcgcacacca aaaacgtcac
     8701 ttttgccaca tccgtcgctt acatgtgttc cgccacactt gcaacatcac acttccgcca
     8761 cactactacg tcacccgccc cgttcccacg ccccgcgcca cgtcacaaac tccaccccct
     8821 cattatcata ttggcttcaa tccaaaataa ggtatattat tgatgatgtt aattaagaat
     8881 taattcgatc ctgaatggcg aatggnnnnn nnnnnnnnnn nnnnnnnnnn nnnnnnnnnn
     8941 nnnnnnnnnn nnnnnnnnnn nnnnnnnnnn nnnnnnnnnn nnnnnnnnnn nnnnnnnnnn
     9001 nnnnnnnnnn nnnnnnnnnn nnnnnnnnnc nnnnnnnnnn nnnnnnnnnn nnnnnnnnnn
     9061 nnnnnnnnnn nnnnnnnnnn nnnnnnnnnn nnnnnnnnnn nnnnnnnnnn nnnnnnnnnn
     9121 nannnnnnnn nnnnnnnnnn nnnnnnnnnn nnnnnnnnnn nnnnnnnnnn ncctttgacg
     9181 ttggagtcca cgttctttaa tagtggactc ttgttccaaa ctggaacaac actcaaccct
     9241 atctcggtct attcttttga tttataaggg attttgccga tttcggccta ttggttaaaa
     9301 aatgagctga tttaacaaaa attttaacaa aattcagaag aactcgtcaa gaaggcgata
     9361 gaaggcgatg cgctgcgaat cgggagcggc gataccgtaa agcacgagga agcggtcagc
     9421 ccattcgccg ccaagctctt cagcaatatc acgggtagcc aacgctatgt cctgatagcg
     9481 gtccgccaca cccagccggc cacagtcgat gaatccagaa aagcggccat tttccaccat
     9541 gatattcggc aagcaggcat cgccatgggt cacgacgaga tcctcgccgt cgggcatgct
     9601 cgccttgagc ctggcgaaca gttcggctgg cgcgagcccc tgatgctctt cgtccagatc
     9661 atcctgatcg acaagaccgg cttccatccg agtacgtgct cgctcgatgc gatgtttcgc
     9721 ttggtggtcg aatgggcagg tagccggatc aagcgtatgc agccgccgca ttgcatcagc
     9781 catgatggat actttctcgg caggagcaag gtgagatgac aggagatcct gccccggcac
     9841 ttcgcccaat agcagccagt cccttcccgc ttcagtgaca acgtcgagca cagctgcgca
     9901 aggaacgccc gtcgtggcca gccacgatag ccgcgctgcc tcgtcttgca gttcattcag
     9961 ggcaccggac aggtcggtct tgacaaaaag aaccgggcgc ccctgcgctg acagccggaa
    10021 cacggcggca tcagagcagc cgattgtctg ttgtgcccag tcatagccga atagcctctc
    10081 cacccaagcg gccggagaac ctgcgtgcaa tccatcttgt tcaatcatgc gaaacgatcc
    10141 tcatcctgtc tcttgatcag agcttgatcc cctgcgccat cagatccttg gcggcaagaa
    10201 agccatccag tttactttgc agggcttccc aaccttacca gagggcgccc cagctggcaa
    10261 ttccggttcg cttgctgtcc ataaaaccgc ccagtctagc tatcgccatg taagcccact
    10321 gcaagctacc tgctttctct ttgcgcttgc gttttccctt gtccagatag cccagtagct
    10381 gacattcatc cggggtcagc accgtttctg cggactggct ttctacgtga aaaggatcta
    10441 ggtgaagatc ctttttgata atctcatggc tgcagcaatg gcaacaacgt tgcgcaaact
    10501 attaactggc gaactactta ctctagcttc ccggcaacaa ttaatagact ggatggaggc
    10561 ggataaagtt gcaggaccac ttctgcgctc ggcccttccg gctggctggt ttattgctga
    10621 taaatctgga gccggtgagc gtgggtctcg cggtatcatt gcagcactgg ggccagatgg
    10681 taagccctcc cgtatcgtag ttatctacac gacggggagt caggcaacta tggatgaacg
    10741 aaatagacag atcgctgaga taggtgcctc actgattaag cattggtaac tgtcagacca
    10801 agtttactca tatatacttt agattgattt aaaacttcat ttttaattta aaaggatcta
    10861 ggtgaagatc ctttttgata atctcatgac caaaatccct taacgtgagt tttcgttcca
    10921 ctgagcgtca gaccccgtag aaaagatcaa aggatcttct tgagatcctt tttttctgcg
    10981 cgtaatctgc tgcttgcaaa caaaaaaacc accgctacca gcggtggttt gtttgccgga
    11041 tcaagagcta ccaactcttt ttccgaaggt aactggcttc agcagagcgc agataccaaa
    11101 tactgtcctt ctagtgtagc cgtagttagg ccaccacttc aagaactctg tagcaccgcc
    11161 tacatacctc gctctgctaa tcctgttacc agtggctgct gccagtggcg ataagtcgtg
    11221 tcttaccggg ttggactcaa gacgatagtt accggataag gcgcagcggt cgggctgaac
    11281 ggggggttcg tgcacacagc ccagcttgga gcgaacgacc tacaccgaac tgagatacct
    11341 acagcgtgag ctatgagaaa gcgccacgct tcccgaaggg agaaaggcgg acaggtatcc
    11401 ggtaagcggc agggtcggaa caggagagcg cacgagggag cttccagggg gaaacgcctg
    11461 gtatctttat agtcctgtcg ggtttcgcca cctctgactt gagcgtcgat ttttgtgatg
    11521 ctcgtcaggg gggcggagcc tatggaaaaa cgccagcaac gcggcctttt tacggttcct
    11581 ggccttttgc tggccttttg ctcacatgtt ctttcctgcg ttatcccctg attctgtgga
    11641 taaccgtatt accgcctttg agtgagctga taccgctcgc cgcagccgaa cgaccgagcg
    11701 cagcgagtca gtgagcgagg aagcggaag
//
